Addgene plasmid #111172: LT3GEP
Purpose: (Empty Backbone) Tet-regulated miR-E (miR-30 variant)-based RNAi
Depositing lab: Johannes Zuber. Depositing organization: Research Institute of Molecular Pathology (IMP). Publication: An optimized microRNA backbone for effective single-copy RNAi. Fellmann C, Hoffmann T, Sridhar V, Hopfgartner B, Muhar M, Roth M, Lai DY, Barbosa IA, Kwon JS, Guan Y, Sinha N, Zuber J. Cell Rep. 2013 Dec 26;5(6):1704-13. doi: 10.1016/j.celrep.2013.11.020. Epub 2013 Dec 12. PubMed 24332856.
Backbone
  Vector backbone: pRRL
  Vector type: Lentiviral
  Selectable markers: Puromycin
  Tag / fusion protein: EGFP
Growth in bacteria
  Bacterial resistance: Ampicillin, 100 μg/mL
  Growth temperature: 37°C
  Growth strain: NEB Stable
  Copy number: High Copy
Gene/Insert
  Gene/Insert name: None
Terms and licenses: Academic/Nonprofit Terms; Industry Terms: Not Available to Industry
How to cite: LT3GEP was a gift from Johannes Zuber (Addgene plasmid # 111172 ; http://n2t.net/addgene:111172 ; RRID:Addgene_111172)
