[The description below was written by a language model from this plasmid's Addgene catalogue record and pLannotate feature annotations shown in this document.]
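Description:
LT3GEP is an empty lentiviral backbone built on pRRL for tetracycline-regulated RNAi using the miR-E scaffold, an optimized variant of the miR-30 microRNA context. It has a self-inactivating, third-generation-style layout. An RSV enhancer/promoter fused to a truncated HIV-1 5' LTR drives genomic RNA production in packaging cells. This is followed by the Ψ packaging signal with a gag fragment, the Rev response element for Rev-dependent nuclear export, the cPPT/CTS element, and a ΔU3 3' LTR that inactivates LTR promoter activity after integration. In bacteria the plasmid is maintained through a high-copy ColE1/pUC-type origin and ampicillin resistance. An f1 origin, an SV40 origin and poly(A) signal, and residual lac, T3 and T7 cloning-vector elements lie outside the viral unit.

The payload comprises two expression units. A TRE3G promoter, which is activated by a Tet-On 3G-type transactivator, drives EGFP, followed by miR-30-derived flanking sequence. The annotation picks up only the 3' miR-30a fragment. Since no insert is recorded, this region presumably serves as the site where a user-supplied shRNA is placed, so that the hairpin sits in the 3' UTR of the EGFP transcript and fluorescence reports induced shRNA expression. Downstream, a constitutive mouse PGK promoter drives puromycin N-acetyltransferase for selection of transduced cells, and a WPRE enhances transcript expression. No transactivator is annotated in the vector, so one would have to be supplied separately by the target cells. The depositor and sequencing-derived records (8,818 and 8,820 nt) show the same feature set with different start coordinates. The construct is intended for inducible, reversible knockdown, and the associated work emphasizes effective single-copy RNAi.
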