Features (pLannotate 1.2.2; 28 found; start..end, strand, type, name):
      5..226     +  promoter       RSV promoter: Rous sarcoma virus enhancer/promoter
    233..413     +  LTR            5' LTR (truncated): truncated 5' long terminal repeat (LTR) from HIV-1
    460..585     +  misc_feature   HIV-1 Ψ: packaging signal of human immunodeficiency virus type 1
    569..932     +  CDS            HIV-1 gag (fragment): gag protein from human immunodeficiency virus 1; gag
   1027..1363    +  ncRNA          RRE: Accession: RF00036 - HIV Rev response element
   1688..1788    +  CDS            Rev (fragment): human immunodeficiency virus 1 (HIV-1) Rev protein; rev; enhances nuclear export of unspliced and incompletely spliced viral mRNAs
   1807..1924    +  misc_feature   cPPT/CTS: central polypurine tract and central termination sequence of HIV-1
   1940..2318    +  promoter       TRE3G promoter: 3rd-generation Tet-responsive promoter that can be activated by binding of Tet-On® 3G
   2342..3061    +  CDS            EGFP: the original enhanced GFP (Yang et al., 1996) mammalian codon-optimized
   3216..3310    +  ncRNA          3' miR-30a (fragment): sequence downstream of the 71-nt precursor of the human miR-30a microRNA (Zeng et al., 2002) miRNA
   3335..3834    +  promoter       PGK promoter: mouse phosphoglycerate kinase 1 promoter
   3855..4454    +  CDS            PuroR: puromycin N-acetyltransferase; pac from Streptomyces alboniger; confers resistance to puromycin
   4549..5137    +  misc_feature   WPRE: woodchuck hepatitis virus posttranscriptional regulatory element
   5154..5342    +  CDS            nef (fragment): NEF_HV1Z2 - Experimental evidence at protein level: Swiss-Prot protein existence level 1. Extracellular Nef protein targets CD4(+) T-lymphocytes for apoptosis by interacting with CXCR4 surface receptors. From Human immunodeficiency virus type 1 group M subtype D (isolate Z2/CDC-Z34) (HIV-1).
   5344..5577    +  LTR            3' LTR (ΔU3): self-inactivating 3' long terminal repeat (LTR) from HIV-1
   5649..5770    +  polyA_signal   SV40 poly(A) signal: SV40 polyadenylation signal
   5789..5924    +  rep_origin     SV40 ori: SV40 origin of replication
   5957..5975    -  promoter       T7 promoter: promoter for bacteriophage T7 RNA polymerase
   5983..6138    +  CDS            lacZα (fragment): LacZα fragment of β-galactosidase; lacZ fragment
   6146..6601    +  rep_origin     f1 ori (sequence partly withheld): f1 bacteriophage origin of replication; arrow indicates direction of (+) strand synthesis
   6630..6734    +  promoter       AmpR promoter: bla
   6735..7595    +  CDS            AmpR: β-lactamase; bla; confers resistance to ampicillin, carbenicillin, and related antibiotics
   7766..8354    +  rep_origin     ori: high-copy-number ColE1/pMB1/pBR322/pUC origin of replication
   8537..8629    +  CDS            lacI (fragment): lac repressor; lacI; The lac repressor binds to the lac operator to inhibit transcription in E. coli. This inhibition can be relieved by adding lactose or isopropyl-β-D-thiogalactopyranoside (IPTG).
   8642..8663    +  protein_bind   CAP binding site: CAP binding activates transcription in the presence of cAMP. E. coli catabolite activator protein
   8678..8708    +  promoter       lac promoter: promoter for the E. coli lac operon
   8716..8732    +  protein_bind   lac operator: The lac repressor binds to the lac operator to inhibit transcription in E. coli. This inhibition can be relieved by adding lactose or isopropyl-β-D-thiogalactopyranoside (IPTG). lac repressor encoded by lacI
   8777..8795    +  promoter       T3 promoter: promoter for bacteriophage T3 RNA polymerase
>Addgene plasmid #111172 | LT3GEP | depositor full sequence | sequence record 209068 | LT3GEP sequence 8818 bps
TTAATGTAGTCTTATGCAATACTCTTGTAGTCTTGCAACATGGTAACGATGAGTTAGCAACATGCCTTAC
AAGGAGAGAAAAAGCACCGTGCATGCCGATTGGTGGAAGTAAGGTGGTACGATCGTGCCTTATTAGGAAG
GCAACAGACGGGTCTGACATGGATTGGACGAACCACTGAATTGCCGCATTGCAGAGATATTGTATTTAAG
TGCCTAGCTCGATACAATAAACGGGTCTCTCTGGTTAGACCAGATCTGAGCCTGGGAGCTCTCTGGCTAA
CTAGGGAACCCACTGCTTAAGCCTCAATAAAGCTTGCCTTGAGTGCTTCAAGTAGTGTGTGCCCGTCTGT
TGTGTGACTCTGGTAACTAGAGATCCCTCAGACCCTTTTAGTCAGTGTGGAAAATCTCTAGCAGTGGCGC
CCGAACAGGGACTTGAAAGCGAAAGGGAAACCAGAGGAGCTCTCTCGACGCAGGACTCGGCTTGCTGAAG
CGCGCACGGCAAGAGGCGAGGGGCGGCGACTGGTGAGTACGCCAAAAATTTTGACTAGCGGAGGCTAGAA
GGAGAGAGATGGGTGCGAGAGCGTCAGTATTAAGCGGGGGAGAATTAGATCGCGATGGGAAAAAATTCGG
TTAAGGCCAGGGGGAAAGAAAAAATATAAATTAAAACATATAGTATGGGCAAGCAGGGAGCTAGAACGAT
TCGCAGTTAATCCTGGCCTGTTAGAAACATCAGAAGGCTGTAGACAAATACTGGGACAGCTACAACCATC
CCTTCAGACAGGATCAGAAGAACTTAGATCATTATATAATACAGTAGCAACCCTCTATTGTGTGCATCAA
AGGATAGAGATAAAAGACACCAAGGAAGCTTTAGACAAGATAGAGGAAGAGCAAAACAAAAGTAAGACCA
CCGCACAGCAAGCGGCCGCTGATCTTCAGACCTGGAGGAGGAGATATGAGGGACAATTGGAGAAGTGAAT
TATATAAATATAAAGTAGTAAAAATTGAACCATTAGGAGTAGCACCCACCAAGGCAAAGAGAAGAGTGGT
GCAGAGAGAAAAAAGAGCAGTGGGAATAGGAGCTTTGTTCCTTGGGTTCTTGGGAGCAGCAGGAAGCACT
ATGGGCGCAGCCTCAATGACGCTGACGGTACAGGCCAGACAATTATTGTCTGGTATAGTGCAGCAGCAGA
ACAATTTGCTGAGGGCTATTGAGGCGCAACAGCATCTGTTGCAACTCACAGTCTGGGGCATCAAGCAGCT
CCAGGCAAGAATCCTGGCTGTGGAAAGATACCTAAAGGATCAACAGCTCCTGGGGATTTGGGGTTGCTCT
GGAAAACTCATTTGCACCACTGCTGTGCCTTGGAATGCTAGTTGGAGTAATAAATCTCTGGAACAGATTT
GGAATCACACGACCTGGATGGAGTGGGACAGAGAAATTAACAATTACACAAGCTTAATACACTCCTTAAT
TGAAGAATCGCAAAACCAGCAAGAAAAGAATGAACAAGAATTATTGGAATTAGATAAATGGGCAAGTTTG
TGGAATTGGTTTAACATAACAAATTGGCTGTGGTATATAAAATTATTCATAATGATAGTAGGAGGCTTGG
TAGGTTTAAGAATAGTTTTTGCTGTACTTTCTATAGTGAATAGAGTTAGGCAGGGATATTCACCATTATC
GTTTCAGACCCACCTCCCAACCCCGAGGGGACCCGACAGGCCCGAAGGAATAGAAGAAGAAGGTGGAGAG
AGAGACAGAGACAGATCCATTCGATTAGTGAACGGATCTCGACGGTATCGGTTAACTTTTAAAAGAAAAG
GGGGGATTGGGGGGTACAGTGCAGGGGAAAGAATAGTAGACATAATAGCAACAGACATACAAACTAAAGA
ATTACAAAAACAAATTACAAAAATTCAAAATTTTATCGATTCTAGATTCGAGTTTACTCCCTATCAGTGA
TAGAGAACGTATGAAGAGTTTACTCCCTATCAGTGATAGAGAACGTATGCAGACTTTACTCCCTATCAGT
GATAGAGAACGTATAAGGAGTTTACTCCCTATCAGTGATAGAGAACGTATGACCAGTTTACTCCCTATCA
GTGATAGAGAACGTATCTACAGTTTACTCCCTATCAGTGATAGAGAACGTATATCCAGTTTACTCCCTAT
CAGTGATAGAGAACGTATAAGCTTTAGGCGTGTACGGTGGGCGCCTATAAAAGCAGAGCTCGTTTAGTGA
ACCGTCAGATCGCCTGGAGCAATTCCACAACACTTTTGTCTTATACCAACTTTCCGTACCACTTCCTACC
CTCGTAAAGTCGAGCTTGCGTTGGATCCACCATGGTGAGCAAGGGCGAGGAGCTGTTCACCGGGGTGGTG
CCCATCCTGGTCGAGCTGGACGGCGACGTAAACGGCCACAAGTTCAGCGTGTCTGGCGAGGGCGAGGGCG
ATGCCACCTACGGCAAGCTGACCCTGAAGTTCATCTGCACCACCGGCAAGCTGCCCGTGCCCTGGCCCAC
CCTCGTGACCACCCTGACCTACGGCGTGCAGTGCTTCAGCCGCTACCCCGACCACATGAAGCAGCACGAC
TTCTTCAAGTCCGCCATGCCCGAAGGCTACGTCCAGGAGCGCACCATCTTCTTCAAGGACGACGGCAACT
ACAAGACCCGCGCCGAGGTGAAGTTCGAGGGCGACACCCTGGTGAACCGCATCGAGCTGAAGGGCATCGA
CTTCAAGGAGGACGGCAACATCCTGGGGCACAAGCTGGAGTACAACTACAACAGCCACAACGTCTATATC
ATGGCCGACAAGCAGAAGAACGGCATCAAGGCGAACTTCAAGATCCGCCACAACATCGAGGACGGCAGCG
TGCAGCTCGCCGACCACTACCAGCAGAACACCCCCATCGGCGACGGCCCCGTGCTGCTGCCCGACAACCA
CTACCTGAGCACCCAGTCCGCCCTGAGCAAAGACCCCAACGAGAAGCGCGATCACATGGTCCTGCTGGAG
TTCGTGACCGCCGCCGGGATCACTCTCGGCATGGACGAGCTGTACAAGTAATGACGTACGGCGGCCGCCT
CGACTAGGGATAACAGGGTAATTGTTTGAATGAGGCTTCAGTACTTTACAGAATCGTTGCCTGCACATCT
TGGAAACACTTGCTGGGATTACTTCGACTTCTTAACCCAACAGAAGGCTCGAGCAACCAGAATTCGAGCA
ATTATCTTGTTTACTAAAACTGAATACCTTGCTATCTCTTTGATACATTTTTACAAAGCTGAATTAAAAT
GGTATAAATTAAATCACTTTTTTCAATTGACGCGTAATTCTACCGGGTAGGGGAGGCGCTTTTCCCAAGG
CAGTCTGGAGCATGCGCTTTAGCAGCCCCGCTGGGCACTTGGCGCTACACAAGTGGCCTCTGGCCTCGCA
CACATTCCACATCCACCGGTAGGCGCCAACCGGCTCCGTTCTTTGGTGGCCCCTTCGCGCCACCTTCTAC
TCCTCCCCTAGTCAGGAAGTTCCCCCCCGCCCCGCAGCTCGCGTCGTGCAGGACGTGACAAATGGAAGTA
GCACGTCTCACTAGTCTCGTGCAGATGGACAGCACCGCTGAGCAATGGAAGCGGGTAGGCCTTTGGGGCA
GCGGCCAATAGCAGCTTTGCTCCTTCGCTTTCTGGGCTCAGAGGCTGGGAAGGGGTGGGTCCGGGGGCGG
GCTCAGGGGCGGGCTCAGGGGCGGGGCGGGCGCCCGAAGGTCCTCCGGAGGCCCGGCATTCTGCACGCTT
CAAAAGCGCACGTCTGCCGCGCTGTTCTCCTCTTCCTCATCTCCGGGCCTTTCGACCTGCAGCCCAAGCT
TACCATGACCGAGTACAAGCCCACGGTGCGCCTCGCCACCCGCGACGACGTCCCCAGGGCCGTACGCACC
CTCGCCGCCGCGTTCGCCGACTACCCCGCCACGCGCCACACCGTCGATCCGGACCGCCACATCGAGCGGG
TCACCGAGCTGCAAGAACTCTTCCTCACGCGCGTCGGGCTCGACATCGGCAAGGTGTGGGTCGCGGACGA
CGGCGCCGCGGTGGCGGTCTGGACCACGCCGGAGAGCGTCGAAGCGGGGGCGGTGTTCGCCGAGATCGGC
CCGCGCATGGCCGAGTTGAGCGGTTCCCGGCTGGCCGCGCAGCAACAGATGGAAGGCCTCCTGGCGCCGC
ACCGGCCCAAGGAGCCCGCGTGGTTCCTGGCCACCGTCGGCGTCTCGCCCGACCACCAGGGCAAGGGTCT
GGGCAGCGCCGTCGTGCTCCCCGGAGTGGAGGCGGCCGAGCGCGCCGGGGTGCCCGCCTTCCTGGAGACC
TCCGCGCCCCGCAACCTCCCCTTCTACGAGCGGCTCGGCTTCACCGTCACCGCCGACGTCGAGGTGCCCG
AAGGACCGCGCACCTGGTGCATGACCCGCAAGCCCGGTGCCTGACGCCCGCCCCACGACCCGCAGCGCCC
GACCGAAAGGAGCGCACGACCCCATGCATGTCGACCTGCAGCCAAGCTTATCGAAACGCGTCTGGAACAA
TCAACCTCTGGATTACAAAATTTGTGAAAGATTGACTGGTATTCTTAACTATGTTGCTCCTTTTACGCTA
TGTGGATACGCTGCTTTAATGCCTTTGTATCATGCTATTGCTTCCCGTATGGCTTTCATTTTCTCCTCCT
TGTATAAATCCTGGTTGCTGTCTCTTTATGAGGAGTTGTGGCCCGTTGTCAGGCAACGTGGCGTGGTGTG
CACTGTGTTTGCTGACGCAACCCCCACTGGTTGGGGCATTGCCACCACCTGTCAGCTCCTTTCCGGGACT
TTCGCTTTCCCCCTCCCTATTGCCACGGCGGAACTCATCGCCGCCTGCCTTGCCCGCTGCTGGACAGGGG
CTCGGCTGTTGGGCACTGACAATTCCGTGGTGTTGTCGGGGAAGCTGACGTCCTTTCCATGGCTGCTCGC
CTGTGTTGCCACCTGGATTCTGCGCGGGACGTCCTTCTGCTACGTCCCTTCGGCCCTCAATCCAGCGGAC
CTTCCTTCCCGCGGCCTGCTGCCGGCTCTGCGGCCTCTTCCGCGTCTTCGCCTTCGCCCTCAGACGAGTC
GGATCTCCCTTTGGGCCGCCTCCCCGCCTGGAATTAATTCTGCAGTCGAGACCTAGAAAAACATGGAGCA
ATCACAAGTAGCAATACAGCAGCTACCAATGCTGATTGTGCCTGGCTAGAAGCACAAGAGGAGGAGGAGG
TGGGTTTTCCAGTCACACCTCAGGTACCTTTAAGACCAATGACTTACAAGGCAGCTGTAGATCTTAGCCA
CTTTTTAAAAGAAAAGGGGGGACTGGAAGGGCTAATTCACTCCCAACGAAGACAAGATCTGCTTTTTGCT
TGTACTGGGTCTCTCTGGTTAGACCAGATCTGAGCCTGGGAGCTCTCTGGCTAACTAGGGAACCCACTGC
TTAAGCCTCAATAAAGCTTGCCTTGAGTGCTTCAAGTAGTGTGTGCCCGTCTGTTGTGTGACTCTGGTAA
CTAGAGATCCCTCAGACCCTTTTAGTCAGTGTGGAAAATCTCTAGCAGTAGTAGTTCATGTCATCTTATT
ATTCAGTATTTATAACTTGCAAAGAAATGAATATCAGAGAGTGAGAGGAACTTGTTTATTGCAGCTTATA
ATGGTTACAAATAAAGCAATAGCATCACAAATTTCACAAATAAAGCATTTTTTTCACTGCATTCTAGTTG
TGGTTTGTCCAAACTCATCAATGTATCTTATCATGTCTGGCTCTAGCTATCCCGCCCCTAACTCCGCCCA
GTTCCGCCCATTCTCCGCCCCATGGCTGACTAATTTTTTTTATTTATGCAGAGGCCGAGGCCGCCTCGGC
CTCTGAGCTATTCCAGAAGTAGTGAGGAGGCTTTTTTGGAGGCCTAGGCTTTTGCGTCGAGACGTACCCA
ATTCGCCCTATAGTGAGTCGTATTACGCGCGCTCACTGGCCGTCGTTTTACAACGTCGTGACTGGGAAAA
CCCTGGCGTTACCCAACTTAATCGCCTTGCAGCACATCCCCCTTTCGCCAGCTGGCGTAATAGCGAAGAG
GCCCGCACCGATCGCCCTTCCCAACAGTTGCGCAGCCTGAATGGCGAATGGCGCG
[124 nt withheld, positions 6146-6269]
C
[91 nt withheld, positions 6271-6361]
A
[49 nt withheld, positions 6363-6411]
CCTTTGACGTTGGAGTCCACGTTCTTT
[37 nt withheld, positions 6439-6475]
ACCCTATCTCGGTCTATTCTTTTGATTTATAAGGGATTTTGCCGATTTCGGCCTATTGGTTAAAAAATGA
GCTGATTTAACAAAAATTTAACGCGAATTTTAACAAAATATTAACGTTTACAATTTCCCAGGTGGCACTT
TTCGGGGAAATGTGCGCGGAACCCCTATTTGTTTATTTTTCTAAATACATTCAAATATGTATCCGCTCAT
GAGACAATAACCCTGATAAATGCTTCAATAATATTGAAAAAGGAAGAGTATGAGTATTCAACATTTCCGT
GTCGCCCTTATTCCCTTTTTTGCGGCATTTTGCCTTCCTGTTTTTGCTCACCCAGAAACGCTGGTGAAAG
TAAAAGATGCTGAAGATCAGTTGGGTGCACGAGTGGGTTACATCGAACTGGATCTCAACAGCGGTAAGAT
CCTTGAGAGTTTTCGCCCCGAAGAACGTTTTCCAATGATGAGCACTTTTAAAGTTCTGCTATGTGGCGCG
GTATTATCCCGTATTGACGCCGGGCAAGAGCAACTCGGTCGCCGCATACACTATTCTCAGAATGACTTGG
TTGAGTACTCACCAGTCACAGAAAAGCATCTTACGGATGGCATGACAGTAAGAGAATTATGCAGTGCTGC
CATAACCATGAGTGATAACACTGCGGCCAACTTACTTCTGACAACGATCGGAGGACCGAAGGAGCTAACC
GCTTTTTTGCACAACATGGGGGATCATGTAACTCGCCTTGATCGTTGGGAACCGGAGCTGAATGAAGCCA
TACCAAACGACGAGCGTGACACCACGATGCCTGTAGCAATGGCAACAACGTTGCGCAAACTATTAACTGG
CGAACTACTTACTCTAGCTTCCCGGCAACAATTAATAGACTGGATGGAGGCGGATAAAGTTGCAGGACCA
CTTCTGCGCTCGGCCCTTCCGGCTGGCTGGTTTATTGCTGATAAATCTGGAGCCGGTGAGCGTGGGTCTC
GCGGTATCATTGCAGCACTGGGGCCAGATGGTAAGCCCTCCCGTATCGTAGTTATCTACACGACGGGGAG
TCAGGCAACTATGGATGAACGAAATAGACAGATCGCTGAGATAGGTGCCTCACTGATTAAGCATTGGTAA
CTGTCAGACCAAGTTTACTCATATATACTTTAGATTGATTTAAAACTTCATTTTTAATTTAAAAGGATCT
AGGTGAAGATCCTTTTTGATAATCTCATGACCAAAATCCCTTAACGTGAGTTTTCGTTCCACTGAGCGTC
AGACCCCGTAGAAAAGATCAAAGGATCTTCTTGAGATCCTTTTTTTCTGCGCGTAATCTGCTGCTTGCAA
ACAAAAAAACCACCGCTACCAGCGGTGGTTTGTTTGCCGGATCAAGAGCTACCAACTCTTTTTCCGAAGG
TAACTGGCTTCAGCAGAGCGCAGATACCAAATACTGTCCTTCTAGTGTAGCCGTAGTTAGGCCACCACTT
CAAGAACTCTGTAGCACCGCCTACATACCTCGCTCTGCTAATCCTGTTACCAGTGGCTGCTGCCAGTGGC
GATAAGTCGTGTCTTACCGGGTTGGACTCAAGACGATAGTTACCGGATAAGGCGCAGCGGTCGGGCTGAA
CGGGGGGTTCGTGCACACAGCCCAGCTTGGAGCGAACGACCTACACCGAACTGAGATACCTACAGCGTGA
GCTATGAGAAAGCGCCACGCTTCCCGAAGGGAGAAAGGCGGACAGGTATCCGGTAAGCGGCAGGGTCGGA
ACAGGAGAGCGCACGAGGGAGCTTCCAGGGGGAAACGCCTGGTATCTTTATAGTCCTGTCGGGTTTCGCC
ACCTCTGACTTGAGCGTCGATTTTTGTGATGCTCGTCAGGGGGGCGGAGCCTATGGAAAAACGCCAGCAA
CGCGGCCTTTTTACGGTTCCTGGCCTTTTGCTGGCCTTTTGCTCACATGTTCTTTCCTGCGTTATCCCCT
GATTCTGTGGATAACCGTATTACCGCCTTTGAGTGAGCTGATACCGCTCGCCGCAGCCGAACGACCGAGC
GCAGCGAGTCAGTGAGCGAGGAAGCGGAAGAGCGCCCAATACGCAAACCGCCTCTCCCCGCGCGTTGGCC
GATTCATTAATGCAGCTGGCACGACAGGTTTCCCGACTGGAAAGCGGGCAGTGAGCGCAACGCAATTAAT
GTGAGTTAGCTCACTCATTAGGCACCCCAGGCTTTACACTTTATGCTTCCGGCTCGTATGTTGTGTGGAA
TTGTGAGCGGATAACAATTTCACACAGGAAACAGCTATGACCATGATTACGCCAAGCGCGCAATTAACCC
TCACTAAAGGGAACAAAAGCTGGAGCTGCAAGC
