Features (pLannotate 1.2.2; 28 found; start..end, strand, type, name):
    282..515     +  misc_feature   RRE: The Rev response element (RRE) of HIV-1 allows for Rev-dependent mRNA export from the nucleus to the cytoplasm.
    892..992     +  CDS            Rev (fragment): human immunodeficiency virus 1 (HIV-1) Rev protein; rev; enhances nuclear export of unspliced and incompletely spliced viral mRNAs
   1011..1128    +  misc_feature   cPPT/CTS: central polypurine tract and central termination sequence of HIV-1
   1144..1522    +  promoter       TRE3G promoter: 3rd-generation Tet-responsive promoter that can be activated by binding of Tet-On® 3G
   1546..2265    +  CDS            EGFP: the original enhanced GFP (Yang et al., 1996) mammalian codon-optimized
   2420..2514    +  ncRNA          3' miR-30a (fragment): sequence downstream of the 71-nt precursor of the human miR-30a microRNA (Zeng et al., 2002) miRNA
   2539..3038    +  promoter       PGK promoter: mouse phosphoglycerate kinase 1 promoter
   3059..3658    +  CDS            PuroR: puromycin N-acetyltransferase; pac from Streptomyces alboniger; confers resistance to puromycin
   3753..4341    +  misc_feature   WPRE: woodchuck hepatitis virus posttranscriptional regulatory element
   4358..4546    +  CDS            nef (fragment): NEF_HV1Z2 - Experimental evidence at protein level: Swiss-Prot protein existence level 1. Extracellular Nef protein targets CD4(+) T-lymphocytes for apoptosis by interacting with CXCR4 surface receptors. From Human immunodeficiency virus type 1 group M subtype D (isolate Z2/CDC-Z34) (HIV-1).
   4548..4781    +  LTR            3' LTR (ΔU3): self-inactivating 3' long terminal repeat (LTR) from HIV-1
   4853..4974    +  polyA_signal   SV40 poly(A) signal: SV40 polyadenylation signal
   5014..5149    +  rep_origin     SV40 ori: SV40 origin of replication
   5170..5188    -  promoter       T7 promoter: promoter for bacteriophage T7 RNA polymerase
   5196..5351    +  CDS            lacZα (fragment): LacZα fragment of β-galactosidase; lacZ fragment
   5356..5784    +  rep_origin     f1 ori (sequence partly withheld): f1 bacteriophage origin of replication; arrow indicates direction of (+) strand synthesis
   5837..5941    +  promoter       AmpR promoter: bla
   5942..6802    +  CDS            AmpR: β-lactamase; bla; confers resistance to ampicillin, carbenicillin, and related antibiotics
   6973..7561    +  rep_origin     ori: high-copy-number ColE1/pMB1/pBR322/pUC origin of replication
   7744..7836    +  CDS            lacI (fragment): lac repressor; lacI; The lac repressor binds to the lac operator to inhibit transcription in E. coli. This inhibition can be relieved by adding lactose or isopropyl-β-D-thiogalactopyranoside (IPTG).
   7849..7870    +  protein_bind   CAP binding site: CAP binding activates transcription in the presence of cAMP. E. coli catabolite activator protein
   7885..7915    +  promoter       lac promoter: promoter for the E. coli lac operon
   7923..7939    +  protein_bind   lac operator: The lac repressor binds to the lac operator to inhibit transcription in E. coli. This inhibition can be relieved by adding lactose or isopropyl-β-D-thiogalactopyranoside (IPTG). lac repressor encoded by lacI
   7984..8002    +  promoter       T3 promoter: promoter for bacteriophage T3 RNA polymerase
   8030..8256    +  promoter       RSV promoter: Rous sarcoma virus enhancer/promoter
   8257..8437    +  LTR            5' LTR (truncated): truncated 5' long terminal repeat (LTR) from HIV-1
   8484..8609    +  misc_feature   HIV-1 Ψ: packaging signal of human immunodeficiency virus type 1
   8593..136     +  CDS            HIV-1 gag (fragment) (across the origin): gag protein from human immunodeficiency virus 1; gag
>Addgene plasmid #111172 | LT3GEP | addgene full sequence | sequence record 211529 | Addgene NGS Result
GATCATTATATAATACAGTAGCAACCCTCTATTGTGTGCATCAAAGGATAGAGATAAAAGACACCAAGGA
AGCTTTAGACAAGATAGAGGAAGAGCAAAACAAAAGTAAGACCACCGCACAGCAAGCGGCCGCTGATCTT
CAGACCTGGAGGAGGAGATATGAGGGACAATTGGAGAAGTGAATTATATAAATATAAAGTAGTAAAAATT
GAACCATTAGGAGTAGCACCCACCAAGGCAAAGAGAAGAGTGGTGCAGAGAGAAAAAAGAGCAGTGGGAA
TAGGAGCTTTGTTCCTTGGGTTCTTGGGAGCAGCAGGAAGCACTATGGGCGCAGCGTCAATGACGCTGAC
GGTACAGGCCAGACAATTATTGTCTGGTATAGTGCAGCAGCAGAACAATTTGCTGAGGGCTATTGAGGCG
CAACAGCATCTGTTGCAACTCACAGTCTGGGGCATCAAGCAGCTCCAGGCAAGAATCCTGGCTGTGGAAA
GATACCTAAAGGATCAACAGCTCCTGGGGATTTGGGGTTGCTCTGGAAAACTCATTTGCACCACTGCTGT
GCCTTGGAATGCTAGTTGGAGTAATAAATCTCTGGAACAGATTTGGAATCACACGACCTGGATGGAGTGG
GACAGAGAAATTAACAATTACACAAGCTTAATACACTCCTTAATTGAAGAATCGCAAAACCAGCAAGAAA
AGAATGAACAAGAATTATTGGAATTAGATAAATGGGCAAGTTTGTGGAATTGGTTTAACATAACAAATTG
GCTGTGGTATATAAAATTATTCATAATGATAGTAGGAGGCTTGGTAGGTTTAAGAATAGTTTTTGCTGTA
CTTTCTATAGTGAATAGAGTTAGGCAGGGATATTCACCATTATCGTTTCAGACCCACCTCCCAACCCCGA
GGGGACCCGACAGGCCCGAAGGAATAGAAGAAGAAGGTGGAGAGAGAGACAGAGACAGATCCATTCGATT
AGTGAACGGATCTCGACGGTATCGGTTAACTTTTAAAAGAAAAGGGGGGATTGGGGGGTACAGTGCAGGG
GAAAGAATAGTAGACATAATAGCAACAGACATACAAACTAAAGAATTACAAAAACAAATTACAAAAATTC
AAAATTTTATCGATTCTAGATTCGAGTTTACTCCCTATCAGTGATAGAGAACGTATGAAGAGTTTACTCC
CTATCAGTGATAGAGAACGTATGCAGACTTTACTCCCTATCAGTGATAGAGAACGTATAAGGAGTTTACT
CCCTATCAGTGATAGAGAACGTATGACCAGTTTACTCCCTATCAGTGATAGAGAACGTATCTACAGTTTA
CTCCCTATCAGTGATAGAGAACGTATATCCAGTTTACTCCCTATCAGTGATAGAGAACGTATAAGCTTTA
GGCGTGTACGGTGGGCGCCTATAAAAGCAGAGCTCGTTTAGTGAACCGTCAGATCGCCTGGAGCAATTCC
ACAACACTTTTGTCTTATACCAACTTTCCGTACCACTTCCTACCCTCGTAAAGTCGAGCTTGCGTTGGAT
CCACCATGGTGAGCAAGGGCGAGGAGCTGTTCACCGGGGTGGTGCCCATCCTGGTCGAGCTGGACGGCGA
CGTAAACGGCCACAAGTTCAGCGTGTCTGGCGAGGGCGAGGGCGATGCCACCTACGGCAAGCTGACCCTG
AAGTTCATCTGCACCACCGGCAAGCTGCCCGTGCCCTGGCCCACCCTCGTGACCACCCTGACCTACGGCG
TGCAGTGCTTCAGCCGCTACCCCGACCACATGAAGCAGCACGACTTCTTCAAGTCCGCCATGCCCGAAGG
CTACGTCCAGGAGCGCACCATCTTCTTCAAGGACGACGGCAACTACAAGACCCGCGCCGAGGTGAAGTTC
GAGGGCGACACCCTGGTGAACCGCATCGAGCTGAAGGGCATCGACTTCAAGGAGGACGGCAACATCCTGG
GGCACAAGCTGGAGTACAACTACAACAGCCACAACGTCTATATCATGGCCGACAAGCAGAAGAACGGCAT
CAAGGCGAACTTCAAGATCCGCCACAACATCGAGGACGGCAGCGTGCAGCTCGCCGACCACTACCAGCAG
AACACCCCCATCGGCGACGGCCCCGTGCTGCTGCCCGACAACCACTACCTGAGCACCCAGTCCGCCCTGA
GCAAAGACCCCAACGAGAAGCGCGATCACATGGTCCTGCTGGAGTTCGTGACCGCCGCCGGGATCACTCT
CGGCATGGACGAGCTGTACAAGTAATGACGTACGGCGGCCGCCTCGACTAGGGATAACAGGGTAATTGTT
TGAATGAGGCTTCAGTACTTTACAGAATCGTTGCCTGCACATCTTGGAAACACTTGCTGGGATTACTTCG
ACTTCTTAACCCAACAGAAGGCTCGAGCAACCAGAATTCGAGCAATTATCTTGTTTACTAAAACTGAATA
CCTTGCTATCTCTTTGATACATTTTTACAAAGCTGAATTAAAATGGTATAAATTAAATCACTTTTTTCAA
TTGACGCGTAATTCTACCGGGTAGGGGAGGCGCTTTTCCCAAGGCAGTCTGGAGCATGCGCTTTAGCAGC
CCCGCTGGGCACTTGGCGCTACACAAGTGGCCTCTGGCCTCGCACACATTCCACATCCACCGGTAGGCGC
CAACCGGCTCCGTTCTTTGGTGGCCCCTTCGCGCCACCTTCTACTCCTCCCCTAGTCAGGAAGTTCCCCC
CCGCCCCGCAGCTCGCGTCGTGCAGGACGTGACAAATGGAAGTAGCACGTCTCACTAGTCTCGTGCAGAT
GGACAGCACCGCTGAGCAATGGAAGCGGGTAGGCCTTTGGGGCAGCGGCCAATAGCAGCTTTGCTCCTTC
GCTTTCTGGGCTCAGAGGCTGGGAAGGGGTGGGTCCGGGGGCGGGCTCAGGGGCGGGCTCAGGGGCGGGG
CGGGCGCCCGAAGGTCCTCCGGAGGCCCGGCATTCTGCACGCTTCAAAAGCGCACGTCTGCCGCGCTGTT
CTCCTCTTCCTCATCTCCGGGCCTTTCGACCTGCAGCCCAAGCTTACCATGACCGAGTACAAGCCCACGG
TGCGCCTCGCCACCCGCGACGACGTCCCCAGGGCCGTACGCACCCTCGCCGCCGCGTTCGCCGACTACCC
CGCCACGCGCCACACCGTCGATCCGGACCGCCACATCGAGCGGGTCACCGAGCTGCAAGAACTCTTCCTC
ACGCGCGTCGGGCTCGACATCGGCAAGGTGTGGGTCGCGGACGACGGCGCCGCGGTGGCGGTCTGGACCA
CGCCGGAGAGCGTCGAAGCGGGGGCGGTGTTCGCCGAGATCGGCCCGCGCATGGCCGAGTTGAGCGGTTC
CCGGCTGGCCGCGCAGCAACAGATGGAAGGCCTCCTGGCGCCGCACCGGCCCAAGGAGCCCGCGTGGTTC
CTGGCCACCGTCGGCGTCTCGCCCGACCACCAGGGCAAGGGTCTGGGCAGCGCCGTCGTGCTCCCCGGAG
TGGAGGCGGCCGAGCGCGCCGGGGTGCCCGCCTTCCTGGAGACCTCCGCGCCCCGCAACCTCCCCTTCTA
CGAGCGGCTCGGCTTCACCGTCACCGCCGACGTCGAGGTGCCCGAAGGACCGCGCACCTGGTGCATGACC
CGCAAGCCCGGTGCCTGACGCCCGCCCCACGACCCGCAGCGCCCGACCGAAAGGAGCGCACGACCCCATG
CATGTCGACCTGCAGCCAAGCTTATCGAAACGCGTCTGGAACAATCAACCTCTGGATTACAAAATTTGTG
AAAGATTGACTGGTATTCTTAACTATGTTGCTCCTTTTACGCTATGTGGATACGCTGCTTTAATGCCTTT
GTATCATGCTATTGCTTCCCGTATGGCTTTCATTTTCTCCTCCTTGTATAAATCCTGGTTGCTGTCTCTT
TATGAGGAGTTGTGGCCCGTTGTCAGGCAACGTGGCGTGGTGTGCACTGTGTTTGCTGACGCAACCCCCA
CTGGTTGGGGCATTGCCACCACCTGTCAGCTCCTTTCCGGGACTTTCGCTTTCCCCCTCCCTATTGCCAC
GGCGGAACTCATCGCCGCCTGCCTTGCCCGCTGCTGGACAGGGGCTCGGCTGTTGGGCACTGACAATTCC
GTGGTGTTGTCGGGGAAGCTGACGTCCTTTCCATGGCTGCTCGCCTGTGTTGCCACCTGGATTCTGCGCG
GGACGTCCTTCTGCTACGTCCCTTCGGCCCTCAATCCAGCGGACCTTCCTTCCCGCGGCCTGCTGCCGGC
TCTGCGGCCTCTTCCGCGTCTTCGCCTTCGCCCTCAGACGAGTCGGATCTCCCTTTGGGCCGCCTCCCCG
CCTGGAATTAATTCTGCAGTCGAGACCTAGAAAAACATGGAGCAATCACAAGTAGCAATACAGCAGCTAC
CAATGCTGATTGTGCCTGGCTAGAAGCACAAGAGGAGGAGGAGGTGGGTTTTCCAGTCACACCTCAGGTA
CCTTTAAGACCAATGACTTACAAGGCAGCTGTAGATCTTAGCCACTTTTTAAAAGAAAAGGGGGGACTGG
AAGGGCTAATTCACTCCCAACGAAGACAAGATCTGCTTTTTGCTTGTACTGGGTCTCTCTGGTTAGACCA
GATCTGAGCCTGGGAGCTCTCTGGCTAACTAGGGAACCCACTGCTTAAGCCTCAATAAAGCTTGCCTTGA
GTGCTTCAAGTAGTGTGTGCCCGTCTGTTGTGTGACTCTGGTAACTAGAGATCCCTCAGACCCTTTTAGT
CAGTGTGGAAAATCTCTAGCAGTAGTAGTTCATGTCATCTTATTATTCAGTATTTATAACTTGCAAAGAA
ATGAATATCAGAGAGTGAGAGGAACTTGTTTATTGCAGCTTATAATGGTTACAAATAAAGCAATAGCATC
ACAAATTTCACAAATAAAGCATTTTTTTCACTGCATTCTAGTTGTGGTTTGTCCAAACTCATCAATGTAT
CTTATCATGTCTGGCTCTAGCTATCCCGCCCCTAACTCCGCCCATCCCGCCCCTAACTCCGCCCAGTTCC
GCCCATTCTCCGCCCCATGGCTGACTAATTTTTTTTATTTATGCAGAGGCCGAGGCCGCCTCGGCCTCTG
AGCTATTCCAGAAGTAGTGAGGAGGCTTTTTTGGAGGCCTAGGGACGTACCCAATTCGCCCTATAGTGAG
TCGTATTACGCGCGCTCACTGGCCGTCGTTTTACAACGTCGTGACTGGGAAAACCCTGGCGTTACCCAAC
TTAATCGCCTTGCAGCACATCCCCCTTTCGCCAGCTGGCGTAATAGCGAAGAGGCCCGCACCGATCGCCC
TTCCCAACAGTTGCGCAGCCTGAATGGCGAATGGG
[124 nt withheld, positions 5356-5479]
C
[91 nt withheld, positions 5481-5571]
A
[49 nt withheld, positions 5573-5621]
CCTTTGACGTTGGAGTCCACGTTCTTT
[37 nt withheld, positions 5649-5685]
ACCCTATCTCGGTCTATTCTTTTGATTTATAAGGGATTTTGCCGATTTCGGCCTATTGGTTAAAAAATGA
GCTGATTTAACAAAAATTTAACGCGAATTTTAACAAAATATTAACGCTTACAATTTAGGTGGCACTTTTC
GGGGAAATGTGCGCGGAACCCCTATTTGTTTATTTTTCTAAATACATTCAAATATGTATCCGCTCATGAG
ACAATAACCCTGATAAATGCTTCAATAATATTGAAAAAGGAAGAGTATGAGTATTCAACATTTCCGTGTC
GCCCTTATTCCCTTTTTTGCGGCATTTTGCCTTCCTGTTTTTGCTCACCCAGAAACGCTGGTGAAAGTAA
AAGATGCTGAAGATCAGTTGGGTGCACGAGTGGGTTACATCGAACTGGATCTCAACAGCGGTAAGATCCT
TGAGAGTTTTCGCCCCGAAGAACGTTTTCCAATGATGAGCACTTTTAAAGTTCTGCTATGTGGCGCGGTA
TTATCCCGTATTGACGCCGGGCAAGAGCAACTCGGTCGCCGCATACACTATTCTCAGAATGACTTGGTTG
AGTACTCACCAGTCACAGAAAAGCATCTTACGGATGGCATGACAGTAAGAGAATTATGCAGTGCTGCCAT
AACCATGAGTGATAACACTGCGGCCAACTTACTTCTGACAACGATCGGAGGACCGAAGGAGCTAACCGCT
TTTTTGCACAACATGGGGGATCATGTAACTCGCCTTGATCGTTGGGAACCGGAGCTGAATGAAGCCATAC
CAAACGACGAGCGTGACACCACGATGCCTGTAGCAATGGCAACAACGTTGCGCAAACTATTAACTGGCGA
ACTACTTACTCTAGCTTCCCGGCAACAATTAATAGACTGGATGGAGGCGGATAAAGTTGCAGGACCACTT
CTGCGCTCGGCCCTTCCGGCTGGCTGGTTTATTGCTGATAAATCTGGAGCCGGTGAGCGTGGGTCTCGCG
GTATCATTGCAGCACTGGGGCCAGATGGTAAGCCCTCCCGTATCGTAGTTATCTACACGACGGGGAGTCA
GGCAACTATGGATGAACGAAATAGACAGATCGCTGAGATAGGTGCCTCACTGATTAAGCATTGGTAACTG
TCAGACCAAGTTTACTCATATATACTTTAGATTGATTTAAAACTTCATTTTTAATTTAAAAGGATCTAGG
TGAAGATCCTTTTTGATAATCTCATGACCAAAATCCCTTAACGTGAGTTTTCGTTCCACTGAGCGTCAGA
CCCCGTAGAAAAGATCAAAGGATCTTCTTGAGATCCTTTTTTTCTGCGCGTAATCTGCTGCTTGCAAACA
AAAAAACCACCGCTACCAGCGGTGGTTTGTTTGCCGGATCAAGAGCTACCAACTCTTTTTCCGAAGGTAA
CTGGCTTCAGCAGAGCGCAGATACCAAATACTGTTCTTCTAGTGTAGCCGTAGTTAGGCCACCACTTCAA
GAACTCTGTAGCACCGCCTACATACCTCGCTCTGCTAATCCTGTTACCAGTGGCTGCTGCCAGTGGCGAT
AAGTCGTGTCTTACCGGGTTGGACTCAAGACGATAGTTACCGGATAAGGCGCAGCGGTCGGGCTGAACGG
GGGGTTCGTGCACACAGCCCAGCTTGGAGCGAACGACCTACACCGAACTGAGATACCTACAGCGTGAGCT
ATGAGAAAGCGCCACGCTTCCCGAAGGGAGAAAGGCGGACAGGTATCCGGTAAGCGGCAGGGTCGGAACA
GGAGAGCGCACGAGGGAGCTTCCAGGGGGAAACGCCTGGTATCTTTATAGTCCTGTCGGGTTTCGCCACC
TCTGACTTGAGCGTCGATTTTTGTGATGCTCGTCAGGGGGGCGGAGCCTATGGAAAAACGCCAGCAACGC
GGCCTTTTTACGGTTCCTGGCCTTTTGCTGGCCTTTTGCTCACATGTTCTTTCCTGCGTTATCCCCTGAT
TCTGTGGATAACCGTATTACCGCCTTTGAGTGAGCTGATACCGCTCGCCGCAGCCGAACGACCGAGCGCA
GCGAGTCAGTGAGCGAGGAAGCGGAAGAGCGCCCAATACGCAAACCGCCTCTCCCCGCGCGTTGGCCGAT
TCATTAATGCAGCTGGCACGACAGGTTTCCCGACTGGAAAGCGGGCAGTGAGCGCAACGCAATTAATGTG
AGTTAGCTCACTCATTAGGCACCCCAGGCTTTACACTTTATGCTTCCGGCTCGTATGTTGTGTGGAATTG
TGAGCGGATAACAATTTCACACAGGAAACAGCTATGACCATGATTACGCCAAGCGCGCAATTAACCCTCA
CTAAAGGGAACAAAAGCTGGAGCTGCAAGCTTAATGTAGTCTTATGCAATACTCTTGTAGTCTTGCAACA
TGGTAACGATGAGTTAGCAACATGCCTTACAAGGAGAGAAAAAGCACCGTGCATGCCGATTGGTGGAAGT
AAGGTGGTACGATCGTGCCTTATTAGGAAGGCAACAGACGGGTCTGACATGGATTGGACGAACCACTGAA
TTGCCGCATTGCAGAGATATTGTATTTAAGTGCCTAGCTCGATACATAAACGGGTCTCTCTGGTTAGACC
AGATCTGAGCCTGGGAGCTCTCTGGCTAACTAGGGAACCCACTGCTTAAGCCTCAATAAAGCTTGCCTTG
AGTGCTTCAAGTAGTGTGTGCCCGTCTGTTGTGTGACTCTGGTAACTAGAGATCCCTCAGACCCTTTTAG
TCAGTGTGGAAAATCTCTAGCAGTGGCGCCCGAACAGGGACTTGAAAGCGAAAGGGAAACCAGAGGAGCT
CTCTCGACGCAGGACTCGGCTTGCTGAAGCGCGCACGGCAAGAGGCGAGGGGCGGCGACTGGTGAGTACG
CCAAAAATTTTGACTAGCGGAGGCTAGAAGGAGAGAGATGGGTGCGAGAGCGTCAGTATTAAGCGGGGGA
GAATTAGATCGCGATGGGAAAAAATTCGGTTAAGGCCAGGGGGAAAGAAAAAATATAAATTAAAACATAT
AGTATGGGCAAGCAGGGAGCTAGAACGATTCGCAGTTAATCCTGGCCTGTTAGAAACATCAGAAGGCTGT
AGACAAATACTGGGACAGCTACAACCATCCCTTCAGACAGGATCAGAAGAACTTA
